Addgene plasmid #135687: pLenti-CMV-tdTomato-miRE_shRen-Puro
Purpose: Constitutive expression (CMV promoter) of tdTomato cDNA plus miRE-embedded shRenilla (control shRNA), Puromycin selection
Depositing lab: Florian Karreth. Depositing organization: H. Lee Moffitt Cancer Center and Research Institute.
Backbone
  Vector backbone: p156RRL-sinPPT-CMV-GFP-PRE/Nhe I
  Vector type: Lentiviral
Growth in bacteria
  Bacterial resistance: Ampicillin, 100 μg/mL
  Growth temperature: 37°C
  Growth strain: NEB Stable
  Copy number: High Copy
Gene/Insert
  Gene/Insert name: shRenilla
  gRNA/shRNA sequence: unknown
  Species: Synthetic
  Cloning method: Gibson Cloning
Terms and licenses: Academic/Nonprofit Terms; Industry Terms: Not Available to Industry
Depositor comments: tdTomato; shRNA embedded in miRE
How to cite: pLenti-CMV-tdTomato-miRE_shRen-Puro was a gift from Florian Karreth (Addgene plasmid # 135687 ; http://n2t.net/addgene:135687 ; RRID:Addgene_135687)
