[The description below was written by a language model from this plasmid's Addgene catalogue record and pLannotate feature annotations shown in this document.]
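Description:
pLenti-CMV-tdTomato-miRE_shRen-Puro is a lentiviral transfer plasmid built on the p156RRL-sinPPT-CMV-GFP-PRE backbone, designed to deliver a fluorescent reporter linked to a control shRNA into mammalian cells. In bacteria it is maintained as a high-copy plasmid through a ColE1/pUC-type origin and selected with ampicillin via the β-lactamase gene. An f1 origin, an SV40 origin, and remnants of lac/T3/T7 cloning-vector sequence are also present in the backbone. The viral portion has the layout of a third-generation vector. An RSV promoter drives a truncated HIV-1 5' LTR, followed by the Ψ packaging signal with a gag fragment, the Rev response element for Rev-dependent export of the genomic RNA, and the cPPT/CTS. A truncated downstream LTR, in keeping with the "sin" (self-inactivating) designation of the backbone, and an SV40 polyadenylation signal close the unit.

Between the LTRs, the CMV enhancer/promoter constitutively transcribes the tdTomato coding sequence, although the automated annotation marks only a single dTomato unit of this tandem dimer. The shRNA against Renilla luciferase lies downstream of it, embedded in the optimised miR-30-based miRE scaffold, of which the annotation picks up the 3' miR-30a flank. Because reporter and hairpin lie on one Pol II transcript, red fluorescence marks cells expressing the shRNA. The hairpin sequence itself is not given in the record. A WPRE follows to enhance transcript expression, and a separate mouse PGK promoter drives the puromycin N-acetyltransferase gene for selection of transduced cells. Because Renilla luciferase is not an endogenous mammalian gene, the construct serves as a non-targeting control alongside matched vectors carrying gene-specific miRE shRNAs in knockdown experiments.
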