Features (pLannotate 1.2.2; 30 found; start..end, strand, type, name):
     26..130     +  promoter       AmpR promoter: bla
    131..991     +  CDS            AmpR: β-lactamase; bla; confers resistance to ampicillin, carbenicillin, and related antibiotics
   1162..1750    +  rep_origin     ori: high-copy-number ColE1/pMB1/pBR322/pUC origin of replication
   1933..2025    +  CDS            lacI (fragment): lac repressor; lacI; The lac repressor binds to the lac operator to inhibit transcription in E. coli. This inhibition can be relieved by adding lactose or isopropyl-β-D-thiogalactopyranoside (IPTG).
   2038..2059    +  protein_bind   CAP binding site: CAP binding activates transcription in the presence of cAMP. E. coli catabolite activator protein
   2074..2104    +  promoter       lac promoter: promoter for the E. coli lac operon
   2112..2128    +  protein_bind   lac operator: The lac repressor binds to the lac operator to inhibit transcription in E. coli. This inhibition can be relieved by adding lactose or isopropyl-β-D-thiogalactopyranoside (IPTG). lac repressor encoded by lacI
   2173..2191    +  promoter       T3 promoter: promoter for bacteriophage T3 RNA polymerase
   2219..2445    +  promoter       RSV promoter: Rous sarcoma virus enhancer/promoter
   2446..2626    +  LTR            5' LTR (truncated): truncated 5' long terminal repeat (LTR) from HIV-1
   2673..2798    +  misc_feature   HIV-1 Ψ: packaging signal of human immunodeficiency virus type 1
   2782..3145    +  CDS            HIV-1 gag (fragment): gag protein from human immunodeficiency virus 1; gag
   3291..3524    +  misc_feature   RRE: The Rev response element (RRE) of HIV-1 allows for Rev-dependent mRNA export from the nucleus to the cytoplasm.
   3901..4001    +  CDS            Rev (fragment): human immunodeficiency virus 1 (HIV-1) Rev protein; rev; enhances nuclear export of unspliced and incompletely spliced viral mRNAs
   4020..4136    +  misc_feature   cPPT/CTS: central polypurine tract and central termination sequence of HIV-1
   4159..4462    +  enhancer       CMV enhancer: human cytomegalovirus immediate early enhancer
   4463..4666    +  promoter       CMV promoter: human cytomegalovirus (CMV) immediate early promoter
   4755..5456    +  CDS            dTomato: dTomato is a basic (constitutively fluorescent) orange fluorescent protein published in 2004, derived from Discosoma sp.. It is reported to be a somewhat slowly-maturing dimer with low acid sensitivity.
   5695..5821    +  ncRNA          3' miR-30a: sequence downstream of the 71-nt precursor of the human miR-30a microRNA (Zeng et al., 2002) miRNA
   5835..6423    +  misc_feature   WPRE: woodchuck hepatitis virus posttranscriptional regulatory element
   6436..6782    +  promoter       PGK promoter (fragment): mouse phosphoglycerate kinase 1 promoter
   6775..6900    +  promoter       PGK promoter (fragment): mouse phosphoglycerate kinase 1 promoter
   6921..7520    +  CDS            PuroR: puromycin N-acetyltransferase; pac from Streptomyces alboniger; confers resistance to puromycin
   7587..7724    +  CDS            nef (fragment): NEF_HV1LA - Experimental evidence at protein level: Swiss-Prot protein existence level 1. Extracellular Nef protein targets CD4(+) T-lymphocytes for apoptosis by interacting with CXCR4 surface receptors. From Human immunodeficiency virus type 1 group M subtype B (isolate Lai) (HIV-1).
   7710..7890    +  LTR            5' LTR (truncated): truncated 5' long terminal repeat (LTR) from HIV-1
   7962..8083    +  polyA_signal   SV40 poly(A) signal: SV40 polyadenylation signal
   8123..8258    +  rep_origin     SV40 ori: SV40 origin of replication
   8279..8297    -  promoter       T7 promoter: promoter for bacteriophage T7 RNA polymerase
   8305..8460    +  CDS            lacZα (fragment): LacZα fragment of β-galactosidase; lacZ fragment
   8465..8893    +  rep_origin     f1 ori (sequence partly withheld): f1 bacteriophage origin of replication; arrow indicates direction of (+) strand synthesis
>Addgene plasmid #135687 | pLenti-CMV-tdTomato-miRE_shRen-Puro | addgene full sequence | sequence record 327656 | Addgene NGS Result
AGGTGGCACTTTTCGGGGAAATGTGCGCGGAACCCCTATTTGTTTATTTTTCTAAATACATTCAAATATG
TATCCGCTCATGAGACAATAACCCTGATAAATGCTTCAATAATATTGAAAAAGGAAGAGTATGAGTATTC
AACATTTCCGTGTCGCCCTTATTCCCTTTTTTGCGGCATTTTGCCTTCCTGTTTTTGCTCACCCAGAAAC
GCTGGTGAAAGTAAAAGATGCTGAAGATCAGTTGGGTGCACGAGTGGGTTACATCGAACTGGATCTCAAC
AGCGGTAAGATCCTTGAGAGTTTTCGCCCCGAAGAACGTTTTCCAATGATGAGCACTTTTAAAGTTCTGC
TATGTGGCGCGGTATTATCCCGTATTGACGCCGGGCAAGAGCAACTCGGTCGCCGCATACACTATTCTCA
GAATGACTTGGTTGAGTACTCACCAGTCACAGAAAAGCATCTTACGGATGGCATGACAGTAAGAGAATTA
TGCAGTGCTGCCATAACCATGAGTGATAACACTGCGGCCAACTTACTTCTGACAACGATCGGAGGACCGA
AGGAGCTAACCGCTTTTTTGCACAACATGGGGGATCATGTAACTCGCCTTGATCGTTGGGAACCGGAGCT
GAATGAAGCCATACCAAACGACGAGCGTGACACCACGATGCCTGTAGCAATGGCAACAACGTTGCGCAAA
CTATTAACTGGCGAACTACTTACTCTAGCTTCCCGGCAACAATTAATAGACTGGATGGAGGCGGATAAAG
TTGCAGGACCACTTCTGCGCTCGGCCCTTCCGGCTGGCTGGTTTATTGCTGATAAATCTGGAGCCGGTGA
GCGTGGGTCTCGCGGTATCATTGCAGCACTGGGGCCAGATGGTAAGCCCTCCCGTATCGTAGTTATCTAC
ACGACGGGGAGTCAGGCAACTATGGATGAACGAAATAGACAGATCGCTGAGATAGGTGCCTCACTGATTA
AGCATTGGTAACTGTCAGACCAAGTTTACTCATATATACTTTAGATTGATTTAAAACTTCATTTTTAATT
TAAAAGGATCTAGGTGAAGATCCTTTTTGATAATCTCATGACCAAAATCCCTTAACGTGAGTTTTCGTTC
CACTGAGCGTCAGACCCCGTAGAAAAGATCAAAGGATCTTCTTGAGATCCTTTTTTTCTGCGCGTAATCT
GCTGCTTGCAAACAAAAAAACCACCGCTACCAGCGGTGGTTTGTTTGCCGGATCAAGAGCTACCAACTCT
TTTTCCGAAGGTAACTGGCTTCAGCAGAGCGCAGATACCAAATACTGTTCTTCTAGTGTAGCCGTAGTTA
GGCCACCACTTCAAGAACTCTGTAGCACCGCCTACATACCTCGCTCTGCTAATCCTGTTACCAGTGGCTG
CTGCCAGTGGCGATAAGTCGTGTCTTACCGGGTTGGACTCAAGACGATAGTTACCGGATAAGGCGCAGCG
GTCGGGCTGAACGGGGGGTTCGTGCACACAGCCCAGCTTGGAGCGAACGACCTACACCGAACTGAGATAC
CTACAGCGTGAGCTATGAGAAAGCGCCACGCTTCCCGAAGGGAGAAAGGCGGACAGGTATCCGGTAAGCG
GCAGGGTCGGAACAGGAGAGCGCACGAGGGAGCTTCCAGGGGGAAACGCCTGGTATCTTTATAGTCCTGT
CGGGTTTCGCCACCTCTGACTTGAGCGTCGATTTTTGTGATGCTCGTCAGGGGGGCGGAGCCTATGGAAA
AACGCCAGCAACGCGGCCTTTTTACGGTTCCTGGCCTTTTGCTGGCCTTTTGCTCACATGTTCTTTCCTG
CGTTATCCCCTGATTCTGTGGATAACCGTATTACCGCCTTTGAGTGAGCTGATACCGCTCGCCGCAGCCG
AACGACCGAGCGCAGCGAGTCAGTGAGCGAGGAAGCGGAAGAGCGCCCAATACGCAAACCGCCTCTCCCC
GCGCGTTGGCCGATTCATTAATGCAGCTGGCACGACAGGTTTCCCGACTGGAAAGCGGGCAGTGAGCGCA
ACGCAATTAATGTGAGTTAGCTCACTCATTAGGCACCCCAGGCTTTACACTTTATGCTTCCGGCTCGTAT
GTTGTGTGGAATTGTGAGCGGATAACAATTTCACACAGGAAACAGCTATGACCATGATTACGCCAAGCGC
GCAATTAACCCTCACTAAAGGGAACAAAAGCTGGAGCTGCAAGCTTAATGTAGTCTTATGCAATACTCTT
GTAGTCTTGCAACATGGTAACGATGAGTTAGCAACATGCCTTACAAGGAGAGAAAAAGCACCGTGCATGC
CGATTGGTGGAAGTAAGGTGGTACGATCGTGCCTTATTAGGAAGGCAACAGACGGGTCTGACATGGATTG
GACGAACCACTGAATTGCCGCATTGCAGAGATATTGTATTTAAGTGCCTAGCTCGATACATAAACGGGTC
TCTCTGGTTAGACCAGATCTGAGCCTGGGAGCTCTCTGGCTAACTAGGGAACCCACTGCTTAAGCCTCAA
TAAAGCTTGCCTTGAGTGCTTCAAGTAGTGTGTGCCCGTCTGTTGTGTGACTCTGGTAACTAGAGATCCC
TCAGACCCTTTTAGTCAGTGTGGAAAATCTCTAGCAGTGGCGCCCGAACAGGGACTTGAAAGCGAAAGGG
AAACCAGAGGAGCTCTCTCGACGCAGGACTCGGCTTGCTGAAGCGCGCACGGCAAGAGGCGAGGGGCGGC
GACTGGTGAGTACGCCAAAAATTTTGACTAGCGGAGGCTAGAAGGAGAGAGATGGGTGCGAGAGCGTCAG
TATTAAGCGGGGGAGAATTAGATCGCGATGGGAAAAAATTCGGTTAAGGCCAGGGGGAAAGAAAAAATAT
AAATTAAAACATATAGTATGGGCAAGCAGGGAGCTAGAACGATTCGCAGTTAATCCTGGCCTGTTAGAAA
CATCAGAAGGCTGTAGACAAATACTGGGACAGCTACAACCATCCCTTCAGACAGGATCAGAAGAACTTAG
ATCATTATATAATACAGTAGCAACCCTCTATTGTGTGCATCAAAGGATAGAGATAAAAGACACCAAGGAA
GCTTTAGACAAGATAGAGGAAGAGCAAAACAAAAGTAAGACCACCGCACAGCAAGCGGCCGCTGATCTTC
AGACCTGGAGGAGGAGATATGAGGGACAATTGGAGAAGTGAATTATATAAATATAAAGTAGTAAAAATTG
AACCATTAGGAGTAGCACCCACCAAGGCAAAGAGAAGAGTGGTGCAGAGAGAAAAAAGAGCAGTGGGAAT
AGGAGCTTTGTTCCTTGGGTTCTTGGGAGCAGCAGGAAGCACTATGGGCGCAGCGTCAATGACGCTGACG
GTACAGGCCAGACAATTATTGTCTGGTATAGTGCAGCAGCAGAACAATTTGCTGAGGGCTATTGAGGCGC
AACAGCATCTGTTGCAACTCACAGTCTGGGGCATCAAGCAGCTCCAGGCAAGAATCCTGGCTGTGGAAAG
ATACCTAAAGGATCAACAGCTCCTGGGGATTTGGGGTTGCTCTGGAAAACTCATTTGCACCACTGCTGTG
CCTTGGAATGCTAGTTGGAGTAATAAATCTCTGGAACAGATTTGGAATCACACGACCTGGATGGAGTGGG
ACAGAGAAATTAACAATTACACAAGCTTAATACACTCCTTAATTGAAGAATCGCAAAACCAGCAAGAAAA
GAATGAACAAGAATTATTGGAATTAGATAAATGGGCAAGTTTGTGGAATTGGTTTAACATAACAAATTGG
CTGTGGTATATAAAATTATTCATAATGATAGTAGGAGGCTTGGTAGGTTTAAGAATAGTTTTTGCTGTAC
TTTCTATAGTGAATAGAGTTAGGCAGGGATATTCACCATTATCGTTTCAGACCCACCTCCCAACCCCGAG
GGGACCCGACAGGCCCGAAGGAATAGAAGAAGAAGGTGGAGAGAGAGACAGAGACAGATCCATTCGATTA
GTGAACGGATCTCGACGGTATCGGTTAACTTTTAAAAGAAAAGGGGGGATTGGGGGGTACAGTGCAGGGG
AAAGAATAGTAGACATAATAGCAACAGACATACAAACTAAAGAATTACAAAAACAAATTACAAAATTCAA
AATTTTATCGATAAGCTTGGGAGTTCCGCGTTACATAACTTACGGTAAATGGCCCGCCTGGCTGACCGCC
CAACGACCCCCGCCCATTGACGTCAATAATGACGTATGTTCCCATAGTAACGCCAATAGGGACTTTCCAT
TGACGTCAATGGGTGGAGTATTTACGGTAAACTGCCCACTTGGCAGTACATCAAGTGTATCATATGCCAA
GTACGCCCCCTATTGACGTCAATGACGGTAAATGGCCCGCCTGGCATTATGCCCAGTACATGACCTTATG
GGACTTTCCTACTTGGCAGTACATCTACGTATTAGTCATCGCTATTACCATGGTGATGCGGTTTTGGCAG
TACATCAATGGGCGTGGATAGCGGTTTGACTCACGGGGATTTCCAAGTCTCCACCCCATTGACGTCAATG
GGAGTTTGTTTTGGCACCAAAATCAACGGGACTTTCCAAAATGTCGTAACAACTCCGCCCCATTGACGCA
AATGGGCGGTAGGCGTGTACGGTGGGAGGTCTATATAAGCAGAGCTCGTTTAGTGAACCGTCAGATCGCC
TGGAGACGCCATCCACGCTGTTTTGACCTCCATAGAAGACACCGACTCTAGAGGATCCGCCGCCATGGTG
AGCAAGGGCGAGGAGGTCATCAAAGAGTTCATGCGCTTCAAGGTGCGCATGGAGGGCTCCATGAACGGCC
ACGAGTTCGAGATCGAGGGCGAGGGCGAGGGCCGCCCCTACGAGGGCACCCAGACCGCCAAGCTGAAGGT
GACCAAGGGCGGCCCCCTGCCCTTCGCCTGGGACATCCTGTCCCCCCAGTTCATGTACGGCTCCAAGGCG
TACGTGAAGCACCCCGCCGACATCCCCGATTACAAGAAGCTGTCCTTCCCCGAGGGCTTCAAGTGGGAGC
GCGTGATGAACTTCGAGGACGGCGGTCTGGTGACCGTGACCCAGGACTCCTCCCTGCAGGACGGCACGCT
GATCTACAAGGTGAAGATGCGCGGCACCAACTTCCCCCCCGACGGCCCCGTAATGCAGAAGAAGACCATG
GGCTGGGAGGCCTCCACCGAGCGCCTGTACCCCCGCGACGGCGTGCTGAAGGGCGAGATCCACCAGGCCC
TGAAGCTGAAGGACGGCGGCCACTACCTGGTGGAGTTCAAGACCATCTACATGGCCAAGAAGCCCGTGCA
ACTGCCCGGCTACTACTACGTGGACACCAAGCTGGACATCACCTCCCACAACGAGGACTACACCATCGTG
GAACAGTACGAGCGCTCCGAGGGCCGCCACCACCTGTTCCTGTACGGCATGGACGAGCTGTACAAGTAAT
GACGTACGGCGGCCGCCTCGACTAGGGATAACAGGGTAATTGTTTGAATGAGGCTTCAGTACTTTACAGA
ATCGTTGCCTGCACATCTTGGAAACACTTGCTGGGATTACTTCGACTTCTTAACCCAACAGAAGGCTCGA
GAAGGTATATTGCTGTTGACAGTGAGCGCAGGAATTATAATGCTTATCTATAGTGAAGCCACAGATGTAT
AGATAAGCATTATAATTCCTATGCCTACTGCCTCGGACTTCAAGGGGCTAGAATTCGAGCAATTATCTTG
TTTACTAAAACTGAATACCTTGCTATCTCTTTGATACATTTTTACAAAGCTGAATTAAAATGGTATAAAT
TAAATCACTTTTTTCAATGTCGACAATCAACCTCTGGATTACAAAATTTGTGAAAGATTGACTGGTATTC
TTAACTATGTTGCTCCTTTTACGCTATGTGGATACGCTGCTTTAATGCCTTTGTATCATGCTATTGCTTC
CCGTATGGCTTTCATTTTCTCCTCCTTGTATAAATCCTGGTTGCTGTCTCTTTATGAGGAGTTGTGGCCC
GTTGTCAGGCAACGTGGCGTGGTGTGCACTGTGTTTGCTGACGCAACCCCCACTGGTTGGGGCATTGCCA
CCACCTGTCAGCTCCTTTCCGGGACTTTCGCTTTCCCCCTCCCTATTGCCACGGCGGAACTCATCGCCGC
CTGCCTTGCCCGCTGCTGGACAGGGGCTCGGCTGTTGGGCACTGACAATTCCGTGGTGTTGTCGGGGAAG
CTGACGTCCTTTCCATGGCTGCTCGCCTGTGTTGCCACCTGGATTCTGCGCGGGACGTCCTTCTGCTACG
TCCCTTCGGCCCTCAATCCAGCGGACCTTCCTTCCCGCGGCCTGCTGCCGGCTCTGCGGCCTCTTCCGCG
TCTTCGCCTTCGCCCTCAGACGAGTCGGATCTCCCTTTGGGCCGCCTCCCCGCCTGGATTCTACCGGGTA
GGGGAGGCGCTTTTCCCAAGGCAGTCTGGAGCATGCGCTTTAGCAGCCCCGCTGGGCACTTGGCGCTACA
CAAGTGGCCTCTGGCCTCGCACACATTCCACATCCACCGGTAGGCGCCAACCGGCTCCGTTCTTTGGTGG
CCCCTTCGCGCCACCTTCTACTCCTCCCCTAGTCAGGAAGTTCCCCCCCGCCCCGCAGCTCGCGTCGTGC
AGGACGTGACAAATGGAAGTAGCACGTCTCACTAGTCTCGTGCAGATGGACAGCACCGCTGAGCAATGGA
AGCGGGTAGGCCTTTGGGGCAGCGGCCAATAGCAGCTTTGCTCCTTCGCTTTCTGGGCTCAGGGGCGGGC
TCAGGGGCGGGGCGGGCGCCCGAAGGTCCTCCGGAGGCCCGGCATTCTGCACGCTTCAAAAGCGCACGTC
TGCCGCGCTGTTCTCCTCTTCCTCATCTCCGGGCCTTTCGACCTGCAGCCCAAGCTTACCATGACCGAGT
ACAAGCCCACGGTGCGCCTCGCCACCCGCGACGACGTCCCCAGGGCCGTACGCACCCTCGCCGCCGCGTT
CGCCGACTACCCCGCCACGCGCCACACCGTCGATCCGGACCGCCACATCGAGCGGGTCACCGAGCTGCAA
GAACTCTTCCTCACGCGCGTCGGGCTCGACATCGGCAAGGTGTGGGTCGCGGACGACGGCGCCGCGGTGG
CGGTCTGGACCACGCCGGAGAGCGTCGAAGCGGGGGCGGTGTTCGCCGAGATCGGCCCGCGCATGGCCGA
GTTGAGCGGTTCCCGGCTGGCCGCGCAGCAACAGATGGAAGGCCTCCTGGCGCCGCACCGGCCCAAGGAG
CCCGCGTGGTTCCTGGCCACCGTCGGCGTCTCGCCCGACCACCAGGGCAAGGGTCTGGGCAGCGCCGTCG
TGCTCCCCGGAGTGGAGGCGGCCGAGCGCGCCGGGGTGCCCGCCTTCCTGGAGACCTCCGCGCCCCGCAA
CCTCCCCTTCTACGAGCGGCTCGGCTTCACCGTCACCGCCGACGTCGAGGTGCCCGAAGGACCGCGCACC
TGGTGCATGACCCGCAAGCCCGGTGCCTGACGCCCGCCCCACGACCCGCAGCGCCCGACCGAAAGGAGCG
CACGACCCCATGCATTCGAGGGCCCGGTACCTTTAAGACCAATGACTTACAAGGCAGCTGTAGATCTTAG
CCACTTTTTAAAAGAAAAGGGGGGACTGGAAGGGCTAGCTCACTCCCAACGAAGACAAGATCTGCTTTTT
GCTTGTACTGGGTCTCTCTGGTTAGACCAGATCTGAGCCTGGGAGCTCTCTGGCTAACTAGGGAACCCAC
TGCTTAAGCCTCAATAAAGCTTGCCTTGAGTGCTTCAAGTAGTGTGTGCCCGTCTGTTGTGTGACTCTGG
TAACTAGAGATCCCTCAGACCCTTTTAGTCAGTGTGGAAAATCTCTAGCAGTAGTAGTTCATGTCATCTT
ATTATTCAGTATTTATAACTTGCAAAGAAATGAATATCAGAGAGTGAGAGGAACTTGTTTATTGCAGCTT
ATAATGGTTACAAATAAAGCAATAGCATCACAAATTTCACAAATAAAGCATTTTTTTCACTGCATTCTAG
TTGTGGTTTGTCCAAACTCATCAATGTATCTTATCATGTCTGGCTCTAGCTATCCCGCCCCTAACTCCGC
CCATCCCGCCCCTAACTCCGCCCAGTTCCGCCCATTCTCCGCCCCATGGCTGACTAATTTTTTTTATTTA
TGCAGAGGCCGAGGCCGCCTCGGCCTCTGAGCTATTCCAGAAGTAGTGAGGAGGCTTTTTTGGAGGCCTA
GGGACGTACCCAATTCGCCCTATAGTGAGTCGTATTACGCGCGCTCACTGGCCGTCGTTTTACAACGTCG
TGACTGGGAAAACCCTGGCGTTACCCAACTTAATCGCCTTGCAGCACATCCCCCTTTCGCCAGCTGGCGT
AATAGCGAAGAGGCCCGCACCGATCGCCCTTCCCAACAGTTGCGCAGCCTGAATGGCGAATGGG
[124 nt withheld, positions 8465-8588]
C
[91 nt withheld, positions 8590-8680]
A
[49 nt withheld, positions 8682-8730]
CCTTTGACGTTGGAGTCCACGTTCTTT
[37 nt withheld, positions 8758-8794]
ACCCTATCTCGGTCTATTCTTTTGATTTATAAGGGATTTTGCCGATTTCGGCCTATTGGTTAAAAAATGA
GCTGATTTAACAAAAATTTAACGCGAATTTTAACAAAATATTAACGCTTACAATTT
